LOCUS       Exported 8323 bp ds-DNA circular SYN 13-MAY-2021
DEFINITION  3rd generation lentiviral gRNA plasmid targeting human DAPK2.
ACCESSION   .
VERSION     .
KEYWORDS    DAPK2 gRNA (BRDN0001145554)
SOURCE      synthetic DNA construct
  ORGANISM  synthetic DNA construct
REFERENCE   1 (bases 1 to 8323)
  AUTHORS   Doench JG, Fusi N, Sullender M, Hegde M, Vaimberg EW, Donovan KF,
            Smith I, Tothova Z, Wilen C, Orchard R, Virgin HW, Listgarten J,
            Root DE
  TITLE     Optimized sgRNA design to maximize activity and minimize off-target
            effects of CRISPR-Cas9.
  JOURNAL   Nat Biotechnol. 2016 Jan 18. doi: 10.1038/nbt.3437.
  PUBMED    26780180
REFERENCE   2 (bases 1 to 8323)
  AUTHORS   .
  TITLE     Direct Submission
  JOURNAL   Exported May 13, 2021 from SnapGene Server 1.1.58
            http://www.snapgene.com
FEATURES             Location/Qualifiers
     source          1..8323
                     /organism="synthetic DNA construct"
                     /mol_type="other DNA"
     promoter        87..1265
                     /label=EF-1-alpha promoter
                     /note="strong constitutive promoter for human elongation
                     factor EF-1-alpha"
     intron          318..1256
                     /label=EF-1-alpha intron A
                     /note="intron upstream of the start codon of human
                     EF-1-alpha"
     primer_bind     1213..1233
                     /label=EF1a-F
                     /note="Human elongation factor-1a promoter, forward primer"
     CDS             1278..1877
                     /codon_start=1
                     /gene="pac from Streptomyces alboniger"
                     /product="puromycin N-acetyltransferase"
                     /label=PuroR
                     /note="confers resistance to puromycin"
                     /translation="MTEYKPTVRLATRDDVPRAVRTLAAAFADYPATRHTVDPDRHIER
                     VTELQELFLTRVGLDIGKVWVADDGAAVAVWTTPESVEAGAVFAEIGPRMAELSGSRLA
                     AQQQMEGLLAPHRPKEPAWFLATVGVSPDHQGKGLGSAVVLPGVEAAERAGVPAFLETS
                     APRNLPFYERLGFTVTADVEVPEGPRTWCMTRKPGA"
     primer_bind     complement(1278..1297)
                     /label=Puro-R
                     /note="Puromycin resistance gene, reverse primer. Also
                     called puro-variant-R"
     primer_bind     1774..1794
                     /label=Puro-F
                     /note="Puromycin resistance gene, forward primer"
     misc_feature    1893..2481
                     /label=WPRE
                     /note="woodchuck hepatitis virus posttranscriptional
                     regulatory element"
     primer_bind     complement(1946..1966)
                     /label=WPRE-R
                     /note="WPRE, reverse primer"
     CDS             complement(2364..2375)
                     /codon_start=1
                     /product="Factor Xa recognition and cleavage site"
                     /label=Factor Xa site
                     /translation="IEGR"
     LTR             2553..2786
                     /label=3' LTR (Delta-U3)
                     /note="self-inactivating 3' long terminal repeat (LTR) from
                     HIV-1"
     polyA_signal    2864..2985
                     /label=SV40 poly(A) signal
                     /note="SV40 polyadenylation signal"
     primer_bind     complement(2901..2920)
                     /label=SV40pA-R
                     /note="SV40 polyA, reverse primer"
     primer_bind     2955..2974
                     /label=EBV-rev
                     /note="SV40 polyA terminator, reverse primer"
     rep_origin      3025..3160
                     /label=SV40 ori
                     /note="SV40 origin of replication"
     primer_bind     3087..3106
                     /label=SV40pro-F
                     /note="SV40 promoter/origin, forward primer"
     primer_bind     complement(3180..3199)
                     /label=T7
                     /note="T7 promoter, forward primer"
     promoter        complement(3181..3199)
                     /label=T7 promoter
                     /note="promoter for bacteriophage T7 RNA polymerase"
     primer_bind     complement(3209..3226)
                     /label=M13 Forward
                     /note="In lacZ gene. Also called M13-F20 or M13 (-21)
                     Forward"
     primer_bind     complement(3209..3225)
                     /label=M13 fwd
                     /note="common sequencing primer, one of multiple similar
                     variants"
     primer_bind     complement(3218..3240)
                     /label=M13/pUC Forward
                     /note="In lacZ gene"
     rep_origin      3367..3822
                     /direction=RIGHT
                     /label=f1 ori
                     /note="f1 bacteriophage origin of replication; arrow
                     indicates direction of (+) strand synthesis"
     primer_bind     complement(3454..3473)
                     /label=F1ori-R
                     /note="F1 origin, reverse primer"
     primer_bind     3664..3685
                     /label=F1ori-F
                     /note="F1 origin, forward primer"
     promoter        3848..3952
                     /gene="bla"
                     /label=AmpR promoter
     CDS             3953..4813
                     /codon_start=1
                     /gene="bla"
                     /product="beta-lactamase"
                     /label=AmpR
                     /note="confers resistance to ampicillin, carbenicillin, and
                     related antibiotics"
                     /translation="MSIQHFRVALIPFFAAFCLPVFAHPETLVKVKDAEDQLGARVGYI
                     ELDLNSGKILESFRPEERFPMMSTFKVLLCGAVLSRIDAGQEQLGRRIHYSQNDLVEYS
                     PVTEKHLTDGMTVRELCSAAITMSDNTAANLLLTTIGGPKELTAFLHNMGDHVTRLDRW
                     EPELNEAIPNDERDTTMPVAMATTLRKLLTGELLTLASRQQLIDWMEADKVAGPLLRSA
                     LPAGWFIADKSGAGERGSRGIIAALGPDGKPSRIVVIYTTGSQATMDERNRQIAEIGAS
                     LIKHW"
     primer_bind     complement(4171..4190)
                     /label=Amp-R
                     /note="Ampicillin resistance gene, reverse primer"
     rep_origin      4984..5572
                     /direction=RIGHT
                     /label=ori
                     /note="high-copy-number ColE1/pMB1/pBR322/pUC origin of
                     replication"
     primer_bind     5473..5492
                     /label=pBR322ori-F
                     /note="pBR322 origin, forward primer"
     primer_bind     5726..5743
                     /label=L4440
                     /note="L4440 vector, forward primer"
     protein_bind    5860..5881
                     /label=CAP binding site
                     /bound_moiety="E. coli catabolite activator protein"
                     /note="CAP binding activates transcription in the presence
                     of cAMP."
     promoter        5896..5926
                     /label=lac promoter
                     /note="promoter for the E. coli lac operon"
     protein_bind    5934..5950
                     /label=lac operator
                     /bound_moiety="lac repressor encoded by lacI"
                     /note="The lac repressor binds to the lac operator to
                     inhibit transcription in E. coli. This inhibition can be
                     relieved by adding lactose or
                     isopropyl-beta-D-thiogalactopyranoside (IPTG)."
     primer_bind     5939..5961
                     /label=M13/pUC Reverse
                     /note="In lacZ gene"
     primer_bind     5958..5974
                     /label=M13 rev
                     /note="common sequencing primer, one of multiple similar
                     variants"
     primer_bind     5958..5974
                     /label=M13 Reverse
                     /note="In lacZ gene. Also called M13-rev"
     primer_bind     5993..6013
                     /label=T3
                     /note="T3 promoter, forward primer"
     promoter        5995..6013
                     /label=T3 promoter
                     /note="promoter for bacteriophage T3 RNA polymerase"
     promoter        6041..6267
                     /label=RSV promoter
                     /note="Rous sarcoma virus enhancer/promoter"
     LTR             6268..6448
                     /label=5' LTR (truncated)
                     /note="truncated 5' long terminal repeat (LTR) from HIV-1"
     misc_feature    6495..6620
                     /label=HIV-1 Psi
                     /note="packaging signal of human immunodeficiency virus
                     type 1"
     misc_feature    7113..7346
                     /label=RRE
                     /note="The Rev response element (RRE) of HIV-1 allows for
                     Rev-dependent mRNA export from the nucleus to the
                     cytoplasm."
     CDS             7531..7575
                     /codon_start=1
                     /product="antigenic peptide corresponding to amino acids
                     655 to 669 of the HIV envelope protein gp41 (Lutje Hulsik
                     et al., 2013)"
                     /label=gp41 peptide
                     /note="recognized by the 2H10 single-chain llama nanobody"
                     /translation="KNEQELLELDKWASL"
     promoter        7753..7993
                     /label=U6 promoter
                     /note="RNA polymerase III promoter for human U6 snRNA"
     primer_bind     7753..7773
                     /label=hU6-F
                     /note="Human U6 promoter, forward primer"
     primer_bind     7924..7943
                     /label=LKO.1 5'
                     /note="Human U6 promoter, forward primer"
     misc_RNA        8023..8098
                     /label=gRNA scaffold
                     /note="guide RNA scaffold for the Streptococcus pyogenes
                     CRISPR/Cas9 system"
     misc_feature    8154..8271
                     /label=cPPT/CTS
                     /note="central polypurine tract and central termination
                     sequence of HIV-1"
ORIGIN
        1 cccgggtgca aagatggata aagttttaaa cagagaggaa tctttgcagc taatggacct
       61 tctaggtctt gaaaggagtg ggaattggct ccggtgcccg tcagtgggca gagcgcacat
      121 cgcccacagt ccccgagaag ttggggggag gggtcggcaa ttgatccggt gcctagagaa
      181 ggtggcgcgg ggtaaactgg gaaagtgatg tcgtgtactg gctccgcctt tttcccgagg
      241 gtgggggaga accgtatata agtgcagtag tcgccgtgaa cgttcttttt cgcaacgggt
      301 ttgccgccag aacacaggta agtgccgtgt gtggttcccg cgggcctggc ctctttacgg
      361 gttatggccc ttgcgtgcct tgaattactt ccacctggct gcagtacgtg attcttgatc
      421 ccgagcttcg ggttggaagt gggtgggaga gttcgaggcc ttgcgcttaa ggagcccctt
      481 cgcctcgtgc ttgagttgag gcctggcctg ggcgctgggg ccgccgcgtg cgaatctggt
      541 ggcaccttcg cgcctgtctc gctgctttcg ataagtctct agccatttaa aatttttgat
      601 gacctgctgc gacgcttttt ttctggcaag atagtcttgt aaatgcgggc caagatctgc
      661 acactggtat ttcggttttt ggggccgcgg gcggcgacgg ggcccgtgcg tcccagcgca
      721 catgttcggc gaggcggggc ctgcgagcgc ggccaccgag aatcggacgg gggtagtctc
      781 aagctggccg gcctgctctg gtgcctggcc tcgcgccgcc gtgtatcgcc ccgccctggg
      841 cggcaaggct ggcccggtcg gcaccagttg cgtgagcgga aagatggccg cttcccggcc
      901 ctgctgcagg gagctcaaaa tggaggacgc ggcgctcggg agagcgggcg ggtgagtcac
      961 ccacacaaag gaaaagggcc tttccgtcct cagccgtcgc ttcatgtgac tccacggagt
     1021 accgggcgcc gtccaggcac ctcgattagt tctcgagctt ttggagtacg tcgtctttag
     1081 gttgggggga ggggttttat gcgatggagt ttccccacac tgagtgggtg gagactgaag
     1141 ttaggccagc ttggcacttg atgtaattct ccttggaatt tgcccttttt gagtttggat
     1201 cttggttcat tctcaagcct cagacagtgg ttcaaagttt ttttcttcca tttcaggtgt
     1261 cgtgacgtac ggccaccatg accgagtaca agcccacggt gcgcctcgcc acccgcgacg
     1321 acgtccccag ggccgtacgc accctcgccg ccgcgttcgc cgactacccc gccacgcgcc
     1381 acaccgtcga tccggaccgc cacatcgagc gggtcaccga gctgcaagaa ctcttcctca
     1441 cgcgcgtcgg gctcgacatc ggcaaggtgt gggtcgcgga cgacggcgcc gccgtggcgg
     1501 tctggaccac gccggagagc gtcgaagcgg gggcggtgtt cgccgagatc ggcccgcgca
     1561 tggccgagtt gagcggttcc cggctggccg cgcagcaaca gatggaaggc ctcctggcgc
     1621 cgcaccggcc caaggagccc gcgtggttcc tggccaccgt cggagtctcg cccgaccacc
     1681 agggcaaggg tctgggcagc gccgtcgtgc tccccggagt ggaggcggcc gagcgcgccg
     1741 gggtgcccgc cttcctggag acctccgcgc cccgcaacct ccccttctac gagcggctcg
     1801 gcttcaccgt caccgccgac gtcgaggtgc ccgaaggacc gcgcacctgg tgcatgaccc
     1861 gcaagcccgg tgcctgaacg cgttaagtcg acaatcaacc tctggattac aaaatttgtg
     1921 aaagattgac tggtattctt aactatgttg ctccttttac gctatgtgga tacgctgctt
     1981 taatgccttt gtatcatgct attgcttccc gtatggcttt cattttctcc tccttgtata
     2041 aatcctggtt gctgtctctt tatgaggagt tgtggcccgt tgtcaggcaa cgtggcgtgg
     2101 tgtgcactgt gtttgctgac gcaaccccca ctggttgggg cattgccacc acctgtcagc
     2161 tcctttccgg gactttcgct ttccccctcc ctattgccac ggcggaactc atcgccgcct
     2221 gccttgcccg ctgctggaca ggggctcggc tgttgggcac tgacaattcc gtggtgttgt
     2281 cggggaaatc atcgtccttt ccttggctgc tcgcctgtgt tgccacctgg attctgcgcg
     2341 ggacgtcctt ctgctacgtc ccttcggccc tcaatccagc ggaccttcct tcccgcggcc
     2401 tgctgccggc tctgcggcct cttccgcgtc ttcgccttcg ccctcagacg agtcggatct
     2461 ccctttgggc cgcctccccg cgtcgacttt aagaccaatg acttacaagg cagctgtaga
     2521 tcttagccac tttttaaaag aaaagggggg actggaaggg ctaattcact cccaacgaag
     2581 acaagatctg ctttttgctt gtactgggtc tctctggtta gaccagatct gagcctggga
     2641 gctctctggc taactaggga acccactgct taagcctcaa taaagcttgc cttgagtgct
     2701 tcaagtagtg tgtgcccgtc tgttgtgtga ctctggtaac tagagatccc tcagaccctt
     2761 ttagtcagtg tggaaaatct ctagcagtac gtatagtagt tcatgtcatc ttattattca
     2821 gtatttataa cttgcaaaga aatgaatatc agagagtgag aggaacttgt ttattgcagc
     2881 ttataatggt tacaaataaa gcaatagcat cacaaatttc acaaataaag catttttttc
     2941 actgcattct agttgtggtt tgtccaaact catcaatgta tcttatcatg tctggctcta
     3001 gctatcccgc ccctaactcc gcccatcccg cccctaactc cgcccagttc cgcccattct
     3061 ccgccccatg gctgactaat tttttttatt tatgcagagg ccgaggccgc ctcggcctct
     3121 gagctattcc agaagtagtg aggaggcttt tttggaggcc tagggacgta cccaattcgc
     3181 cctatagtga gtcgtattac gcgcgctcac tggccgtcgt tttacaacgt cgtgactggg
     3241 aaaaccctgg cgttacccaa cttaatcgcc ttgcagcaca tccccctttc gccagctggc
     3301 gtaatagcga agaggcccgc accgatcgcc cttcccaaca gttgcgcagc ctgaatggcg
     3361 aatgggnnnn nnnnnnnnnn nnnnnnnnnn nnnnnnnnnn nnnnnnnnnn nnnnnnnnnn
     3421 nnnnnnnnnn nnnnnnnnnn nnnnnnnnnn nnnnnnnnnn nnnnnnnnnn nnnnnnnnnn
     3481 nnnnnnnnnn cnnnnnnnnn nnnnnnnnnn nnnnnnnnnn nnnnnnnnnn nnnnnnnnnn
     3541 nnnnnnnnnn nnnnnnnnnn nnnnnnnnnn nnnnnnnnnn nnannnnnnn nnnnnnnnnn
     3601 nnnnnnnnnn nnnnnnnnnn nnnnnnnnnn nncctttgac gttggagtcc acgttcttta
     3661 atagtggact cttgttccaa actggaacaa cactcaaccc tatctcggtc tattcttttg
     3721 atttataagg gattttgccg atttcggcct attggttaaa aaatgagctg atttaacaaa
     3781 aatttaacgc gaattttaac aaaatattaa cgcttacaat ttaggtggca cttttcgggg
     3841 aaatgtgcgc ggaaccccta tttgtttatt tttctaaata cattcaaata tgtatccgct
     3901 catgagacaa taaccctgat aaatgcttca ataatattga aaaaggaaga gtatgagtat
     3961 tcaacatttc cgtgtcgccc ttattccctt ttttgcggca ttttgccttc ctgtttttgc
     4021 tcacccagaa acgctggtga aagtaaaaga tgctgaagat cagttgggtg cacgagtggg
     4081 ttacatcgaa ctggatctca acagcggtaa gatccttgag agttttcgcc ccgaagaacg
     4141 ttttccaatg atgagcactt ttaaagttct gctatgtggc gcggtattat cccgtattga
     4201 cgccgggcaa gagcaactcg gtcgccgcat acactattct cagaatgact tggttgagta
     4261 ctcaccagtc acagaaaagc atcttacgga tggcatgaca gtaagagaat tatgcagtgc
     4321 tgccataacc atgagtgata acactgcggc caacttactt ctgacaacga tcggaggacc
     4381 gaaggagcta accgcttttt tgcacaacat gggggatcat gtaactcgcc ttgatcgttg
     4441 ggaaccggag ctgaatgaag ccataccaaa cgacgagcgt gacaccacga tgcctgtagc
     4501 aatggcaaca acgttgcgca aactattaac tggcgaacta cttactctag cttcccggca
     4561 acaattaata gactggatgg aggcggataa agttgcagga ccacttctgc gctcggccct
     4621 tccggctggc tggtttattg ctgataaatc tggagccggt gagcgtgggt ctcgcggtat
     4681 cattgcagca ctggggccag atggtaagcc ctcccgtatc gtagttatct acacgacggg
     4741 gagtcaggca actatggatg aacgaaatag acagatcgct gagataggtg cctcactgat
     4801 taagcattgg taactgtcag accaagttta ctcatatata ctttagattg atttaaaact
     4861 tcatttttaa tttaaaagga tctaggtgaa gatccttttt gataatctca tgaccaaaat
     4921 cccttaacgt gagttttcgt tccactgagc gtcagacccc gtagaaaaga tcaaaggatc
     4981 ttcttgagat cctttttttc tgcgcgtaat ctgctgcttg caaacaaaaa aaccaccgct
     5041 accagcggtg gtttgtttgc cggatcaaga gctaccaact ctttttccga aggtaactgg
     5101 cttcagcaga gcgcagatac caaatactgt tcttctagtg tagccgtagt taggccacca
     5161 cttcaagaac tctgtagcac cgcctacata cctcgctctg ctaatcctgt taccagtggc
     5221 tgctgccagt ggcgataagt cgtgtcttac cgggttggac tcaagacgat agttaccgga
     5281 taaggcgcag cggtcgggct gaacgggggg ttcgtgcaca cagcccagct tggagcgaac
     5341 gacctacacc gaactgagat acctacagcg tgagctatga gaaagcgcca cgcttcccga
     5401 agggagaaag gcggacaggt atccggtaag cggcagggtc ggaacaggag agcgcacgag
     5461 ggagcttcca gggggaaacg cctggtatct ttatagtcct gtcgggtttc gccacctctg
     5521 acttgagcgt cgatttttgt gatgctcgtc aggggggcgg agcctatgga aaaacgccag
     5581 caacgcggcc tttttacggt tcctggcctt ttgctggcct tttgctcaca tgttctttcc
     5641 tgcgttatcc cctgattctg tggataaccg tattaccgcc tttgagtgag ctgataccgc
     5701 tcgccgcagc cgaacgaccg agcgcagcga gtcagtgagc gaggaagcgg aagagcgccc
     5761 aatacgcaaa ccgcctctcc ccgcgcgttg gccgattcat taatgcagct ggcacgacag
     5821 gtttcccgac tggaaagcgg gcagtgagcg caacgcaatt aatgtgagtt agctcactca
     5881 ttaggcaccc caggctttac actttatgct tccggctcgt atgttgtgtg gaattgtgag
     5941 cggataacaa tttcacacag gaaacagcta tgaccatgat tacgccaagc gcgcaattaa
     6001 ccctcactaa agggaacaaa agctggagct gcaagcttaa tgtagtctta tgcaatactc
     6061 ttgtagtctt gcaacatggt aacgatgagt tagcaacatg ccttacaagg agagaaaaag
     6121 caccgtgcat gccgattggt ggaagtaagg tggtacgatc gtgccttatt aggaaggcaa
     6181 cagacgggtc tgacatggat tggacgaacc actgaattgc cgcattgcag agatattgta
     6241 tttaagtgcc tagctcgata cataaacggg tctctctggt tagaccagat ctgagcctgg
     6301 gagctctctg gctaactagg gaacccactg cttaagcctc aataaagctt gccttgagtg
     6361 cttcaagtag tgtgtgcccg tctgttgtgt gactctggta actagagatc cctcagaccc
     6421 ttttagtcag tgtggaaaat ctctagcagt ggcgcccgaa cagggacttg aaagcgaaag
     6481 ggaaaccaga ggagctctct cgacgcagga ctcggcttgc tgaagcgcgc acggcaagag
     6541 gcgaggggcg gcgactggtg agtacgccaa aaattttgac tagcggaggc tagaaggaga
     6601 gagatgggtg cgagagcgtc agtattaagc gggggagaat tagatcgcga tgggaaaaaa
     6661 ttcggttaag gccaggggga aagaaaaaat ataaattaaa acatatagta tgggcaagca
     6721 gggagctaga acgattcgca gttaatcctg gcctgttaga aacatcagaa ggctgtagac
     6781 aaatactggg acagctacaa ccatcccttc agacaggatc agaagaactt agatcattat
     6841 ataatacagt agcaaccctc tattgtgtgc atcaaaggat agagataaaa gacaccaagg
     6901 aagctttaga caagatagag gaagagcaaa acaaaagtaa gaccaccgca cagcaagcgg
     6961 ccgctgatct tcagacctgg aggaggagat atgagggaca attggagaag tgaattatat
     7021 aaatataaag tagtaaaaat tgaaccatta ggagtagcac ccaccaaggc aaagagaaga
     7081 gtggtgcaga gagaaaaaag agcagtggga ataggagctt tgttccttgg gttcttggga
     7141 gcagcaggaa gcactatggg cgcagcgtca atgacgctga cggtacaggc cagacaatta
     7201 ttgtctggta tagtgcagca gcagaacaat ttgctgaggg ctattgaggc gcaacagcat
     7261 ctgttgcaac tcacagtctg gggcatcaag cagctccagg caagaatcct ggctgtggaa
     7321 agatacctaa aggatcaaca gctcctgggg atttggggtt gctctggaaa actcatttgc
     7381 accactgctg tgccttggaa tgctagttgg agtaataaat ctctggaaca gatttggaat
     7441 cacacgacct ggatggagtg ggacagagaa attaacaatt acacaagctt aatacactcc
     7501 ttaattgaag aatcgcaaaa ccagcaagaa aagaatgaac aagaattatt ggaattagat
     7561 aaatgggcaa gtttgtggaa ttggtttaac ataacaaatt ggctgtggta tataaaatta
     7621 ttcataatga tagtaggagg cttggtaggt ttaagaatag tttttgctgt actttctata
     7681 gtgaatagag ttaggcaggg atattcacca ttatcgtttc agacccacct cccaaccccg
     7741 aggggaccca gagagggcct atttcccatg attccttcat atttgcatat acgatacaag
     7801 gctgttagag agataattag aattaatttg actgtaaaca caaagatatt agtacaaaat
     7861 acgtgacgta gaaagtaata atttcttggg tagtttgcag ttttaaaatt atgttttaaa
     7921 atggactatc atatgcttac cgtaacttga aagtatttcg atttcttggc tttatatatc
     7981 ttgtggaaag gacgaaacac cgtcattaag cagatcctgg atgttttaga gctagaaata
     8041 gcaagttaaa ataaggctag tccgttatca acttgaaaaa gtggcaccga gtcggtgctt
     8101 ttttaagctt ggcgtaacta gatcttgaga caaatggcag tattcatcca caattttaaa
     8161 agaaaagggg ggattggggg gtacagtgca ggggaaagaa tagtagacat aatagcaaca
     8221 gacatacaaa ctaaagaatt acaaaaacaa attacaaaaa ttcaaaattt tcgggtttat
     8281 tacagggaca gcagagatcc actttggcgc cggctcgagg ggg
//
