[The description below was written by a language model from this plasmid's Addgene catalogue record and the feature table of its GenBank file.]
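Description:
DAPK2 gRNA (BRDN0001145554) is a third-generation lentiviral CRISPR guide RNA plasmid of 8,323 bp, built on the lentiGuide-Puro backbone and designed to target human DAPK2 (death-associated protein kinase 2, also called DRP-1), with the guide designed against the reference transcript NM_014326.3. In bacteria it is maintained as a high-copy plasmid through a ColE1/pUC-type origin and selected with ampicillin via the bla gene. The backbone also carries an f1 origin, an SV40 origin and poly(A) signal, and leftover lac, T7 and T3 promoter elements from the cloning vector.

The lentiviral transfer cassette starts with an RSV promoter fused to a truncated HIV-1 5' LTR, which makes genomic RNA production Tat-independent. This is followed by the Psi packaging signal, the RRE for Rev-dependent nuclear export, and a cPPT/CTS that aids nuclear import. The cassette ends in a self-inactivating, U3-deleted 3' LTR. Within it, a human U6 RNA polymerase III promoter drives the 20-nt DAPK2 spacer joined to the Streptococcus pyogenes Cas9 gRNA scaffold. A separate EF-1-alpha promoter, including its intron A, expresses puromycin N-acetyltransferase for selecting transduced mammalian cells, and a downstream WPRE enhances transcript expression.

The plasmid does not encode Cas9, so it must be paired with a separate Cas9 vector such as lentiCas9-Blast or used in cells that already express Cas9. It is one clone from a human kinome gRNA collection, whose guides were chosen with optimized rules for on-target activity and reduced off-target effects. It is suited to DAPK2 knockout in human cells.
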