Addgene plasmid #76019: DAPK2 gRNA (BRDN0001145554)
Purpose: 3rd generation lentiviral gRNA plasmid targeting human DAPK2
Depositing lab: John Doench & David Root. Depositing organization: Broad Institute. Publication: Optimized sgRNA design to maximize activity and minimize off-target effects of CRISPR-Cas9. Doench JG, Fusi N, Sullender M, Hegde M, Vaimberg EW, Donovan KF, Smith I, Tothova Z, Wilen C, Orchard R, Virgin HW, Listgarten J, Root DE. Nat Biotechnol. 2016 Jan 18. doi: 10.1038/nbt.3437. PubMed 26780180.
Backbone
  Vector backbone: lentiGuide-Puro
  Backbone manufacturer: Zhang Lab (Addgene plasmid # 52963)
  Vector type: Mammalian Expression, Lentiviral, CRISPR
  Selectable markers: Puromycin
Growth in bacteria
  Bacterial resistance: Ampicillin, 100 μg/mL
  Growth temperature: 37°C
  Growth strain: DH5alpha
  Copy number: High Copy
Gene/Insert
  Gene/Insert name: DAPK2 (alt names: DAPK2; NM_014326.3)
  gRNA/shRNA sequence: TCATTAAGCAGATCCTGGAT
  Species: H. sapiens (human)
  Entrez Gene: DAPK2 (a.k.a. DRP-1, DRP1)
  Promoter: hU6
  Cloning method: Unknown
  Sequencing primers: 5′ U6-F; 3′ pS2-R
Terms and licenses: Academic/Nonprofit Terms; Industry Terms: Not Available to Industry
Depositor comments: The gRNA was designed to target the following Genbank reference sequence(s): NM_014326.3. Note that this plasmid does NOT contain Cas9. It should be used in conjunction with lentiCas9-Blast (Addgene #52962) or otherwise with cell lines already expressing Cas9. Browse the full kinome gRNA library at http://www.addgene.org/pooled-library/broadgpp-human-kinome/ or visit http://www.broadinstitute.org/rnai/public/ for detailed protocols and information.
How to cite: DAPK2 gRNA (BRDN0001145554) was a gift from John Doench & David Root (Addgene plasmid # 76019 ; http://n2t.net/addgene:76019 ; RRID:Addgene_76019)
