>Addgene plasmid #76019 | DAPK2 gRNA (BRDN0001145554) | depositor partial sequence | sequence record 143479 | Target Sequence
TCATTAAGCAGATCCTGGAT
