>Addgene plasmid #76019 | DAPK2 gRNA (BRDN0001145554) | addgene partial sequence | sequence record 185023 | hU6-F
GTAGAAAGTAATAATTTCTTGGGTAGTTTGCAGTTTTAAAATTATGTTTTAAAATGGACTATCATATGCT
TACCGTAACTTGAAAGTATTTCGATTTCTTGGCTTTATATATCTTGTGGAAAGGACGAAACACCGTCATT
AAGCAGATCCTGGATGTTTTAGAGCTAGAAATAGCAAGTTAAAATAAGGCTAGTCCGTTATCAACTTGAA
AAAGTGGCACCGAGTCGGTGCTTTTTTAAGCTTGGCGTAACTAGATCTTGAGACAAATGGCAGTATTCAT
CCACAATTTTAAAAGAAAAGGGGGGATTGGGGGGTACAGTGCAGGGGAAAGAATAGTAGACATAATAGCA
ACAGACATACAAACTAAAGAATTACAAAAACAAATTACAAAAATTCAAAATTTTCGGGTTTATTACAGGG
ACAGCAGAGATCCACTTTGGCGCCGGCTCGAGGGGGCCCGGGTGCAAAGATGGATAAAGTTTTAAACAGA
GAGGAATCTTTGCAGCTAATGGACCTTCTAGGTCTTGAAAGGAGTGGGAATTGGCTCCGGTGCCCGTCAG
TGGGCAGAGC
